>Addgene plasmid #191319 | nontarget S. pyogenes scaffold CARGO array | addgene full sequence | sequence record 378477 | Addgene NGS Result
TGCCCGGCGTCAATACGGGATAATACCGCGCCACATAGCAGAACTTTAAAAGTGCTCATCATTGGAAAAC
GTTCTTCGGGGCGAAAACTCTCAAGGATCTTACCGCTGTTGAGATCCAGTTCGATGTAACCCACTCGTGC
ACCCAACTGATCTTCAGCATCTTTTACTTTCACCAGCGTTTCTGGGTGAGCAAAAACAGGAAGGCAAAAT
GCCGCAAAAAAGGGAATAAGGGCGACACGGAAATGTTGAATACTCATACTCTTCCTTTTTCAATATTATT
GAAGCATTTATCAGGGTTATTGTCTCATGAGCGGATACATATTTGAATGTATTTAGAAAAATAAACAAAT
AGGGGTTCCGCGCACATTTCCCCGAAAAGTGCCACCTAAATTGTAAGCGTTAATATTTTGTTAAAATTCG
CGTTAAATTTTTGTTAAATCAGCTCATTTTTTAACCAATAGGCCGAAATCGGCAAAATCCCTTATAAATC
AAAAGAATAGACCGAGATAGGGT
[37 nt withheld, positions 514-550]
AAAGAACGTGGACTCCAACGTCAAAGG
[49 nt withheld, positions 578-626]
T
[91 nt withheld, positions 628-718]
G
[124 nt withheld, positions 720-843]
CCCATTCGCCATTCAGGCTGCGCAACTGTTGGGAAGGGCGATCGGTGCGGGCCTCTTCGCTATTACGCCA
GCTGGCGAAAGGGGGATGTGCTGCAAGGCGATTAAGTTGGGTAACGCCAGGGTTTTCCCAGTCACGACGT
TGTAAAACGACGGCCAGTGAGCGCGCCTCGTTCATTCACGTTTTTGAACCCGTGGAGGACGGGCAGACTC
GCGGTGCAAATGTGTTTTACAGCGTGATGGAGCAGATGAAGATGCTCGACACGCTGCAGAACACGCAGCT
AGATTAACCCTAGAAAGATAATCATATTGTGACGTACGTTAAAGATAATCATGTGTAAAATTGACGCATG
TGTTTTATCGGTCTGTATATCGAGGTTTATTTATTAATTTGAATAGATATTAAGTTTTATTATATTTACA
CTTACATACTAATAATAAATTCAACAAACAATTTATTTATGTTTATTTATTTATTAAAAAAAACAAAAAC
TCAAAATTTCTTCTATAAAGTAACAAAACTTTTATGAGGGACAGCCCCCCCCCAAAGCCCCCAGGGATGT
AATTACGTCCCTCCCCCGCTAGGGGGCAGCAGCGAGCCGCCCGGGGCTCCGCTCCGGTCCGGCGCTCCCC
CCGCATCCCCGAGCCGGCAGCGTGCGGGGACAGCCCGGGCACGGGGAAGGTGGCACGGGATCGCTTTCCT
CTGAACGCTTCTCGCTGCTCTTTGAGCCTGCAGACACCTGGGGGGATACGGGGAAAAGGCCTCCACGGCC
AGACTAGAACTTTTAAAAGAAAAGGGGGGATTGGGGGGTACAGTGCAGGGGAAAGAATAGTAGACATAAT
AGCAACAGACATACAAACTAAAGAATTACAAAAACAAATTACAAAAATTCAAAATTTTATCGATCACGAG
ACTAGCCTCGAGGGATCCCGTACGTTCGAAACGCGTGCCTAGCGAATTCACCGGTAGATCTGCTAGCGGC
GCGCCGGTACCCACGTGCACATGTGTTTAAGAGCTATGCTGGAAACAGCATAGCAAGTTTAAATAAGGCT
AGTCCGTTATCAACTTGAAAAAGTGGCACCGAGTCGGTGCTTTTTTTCTCGAGTACTAGGATCCATTAGG
CTTTCCCATGATTCCTTCATATTTGCATATACGATACAAGGCTGTTAGAGAGATAATTGGAATTAATTTG
ACTGTAAACACAAAGATATTAGTACAAAATACGTGACGTAGAAAGTAATAATTTCTTGGGTAGTTTGCAG
TTTTAAAATTATGTTTTAAAATGGACTATCATATGCTTACCGTAACTTGAAAGTATTTCGATTTCTTGGC
TTTATATATCTTGTGGAAAGGACGAAACACCGCGGAGTAACAAGCGGACGGAGTTTAAGAGCTATGCTGG
AAACAGCATAGCAAGTTTAAATAAGGCTAGTCCGTTATCAACTTGAAAAAGTGGCACCGAGTCGGTGCTT
TTTTTCTCGAGTACTAGGATCCATTAGGCTTTCCCATGATTCCTTCATATTTGCATATACGATACAAGGC
TGTTAGAGAGATAATTGGAATTAATTTGACTGTAAACACAAAGATATTAGTACAAAATACGTGACGTAGA
AAGTAATAATTTCTTGGGTAGTTTGCAGTTTTAAAATTATGTTTTAAAATGGACTATCATATGCTTACCG
TAACTTGAAAGTATTTCGATTTCTTGGCTTTATATATCTTGTGGAAAGGACGAAACACCGCGAGTGTTAT
ACGCACCGTTGTTTAAGAGCTATGCTGGAAACAGCATAGCAAGTTTAAATAAGGCTAGTCCGTTATCAAC
TTGAAAAAGTGGCACCGAGTCGGTGCTTTTTTTCTCGAGTACTAGGATCCATTAGGCTTTCCCATGATTC
CTTCATATTTGCATATACGATACAAGGCTGTTAGAGAGATAATTGGAATTAATTTGACTGTAAACACAAA
GATATTAGTACAAAATACGTGACGTAGAAAGTAATAATTTCTTGGGTAGTTTGCAGTTTTAAAATTATGT
TTTAAAATGGACTATCATATGCTTACCGTAACTTGAAAGTATTTCGATTTCTTGGCTTTATATATCTTGT
GGAAAGGACGAAACACCGCAACGGGTTCTCCCGGCTACGTTTAAGAGCTATGCTGGAAACAGCATAGCAA
GTTTAAATAAGGCTAGTCCGTTATCAACTTGAAAAAGTGGCACCGAGTCGGTGCTTTTTTTCTCGAGTAC
TAGGATCCATTAGGCTTTCCCATGATTCCTTCATATTTGCATATACGATACAAGGCTGTTAGAGAGATAA
TTGGAATTAATTTGACTGTAAACACAAAGATATTAGTACAAAATACGTGACGTAGAAAGTAATAATTTCT
TGGGTAGTTTGCAGTTTTAAAATTATGTTTTAAAATGGACTATCATATGCTTACCGTAACTTGAAAGTAT
TTCGATTTCTTGGCTTTATATATCTTGTGGAAAGGACGAAACACCGCAGGAGTCGCCGATACGCGTGTTT
AAGAGCTATGCTGGAAACAGCATAGCAAGTTTAAATAAGGCTAGTCCGTTATCAACTTGAAAAAGTGGCA
CCGAGTCGGTGCTTTTTTTCTCGAGTACTAGGATCCATTAGGCTTTCCCATGATTCCTTCATATTTGCAT
ATACGATACAAGGCTGTTAGAGAGATAATTGGAATTAATTTGACTGTAAACACAAAGATATTAGTACAAA
ATACGTGACGTAGAAAGTAATAATTTCTTGGGTAGTTTGCAGTTTTAAAATTATGTTTTAAAATGGACTA
TCATATGCTTACCGTAACTTGAAAGTATTTCGATTTCTTGGCTTTATATATCTTGTGGAAAGGACGAAAC
ACCGTTCACGTCGTCTCGCGACCAGTTTAAGAGCTATGCTGGAAACAGCATAGCAAGTTTAAATAAGGCT
AGTCCGTTATCAACTTGAAAAAGTGGCACCGAGTCGGTGCTTTTTTTCTCGAGTACTAGGATCCATTAGG
CTTTCCCATGATTCCTTCATATTTGCATATACGATACAAGGCTGTTAGAGAGATAATTGGAATTAATTTG
ACTGTAAACACAAAGATATTAGTACAAAATACGTGACGTAGAAAGTAATAATTTCTTGGGTAGTTTGCAG
TTTTAAAATTATGTTTTAAAATGGACTATCATATGCTTACCGTAACTTGAAAGTATTTCGATTTCTTGGC
TTTATATATCTTGTGGAAAGGACGAAACACCGGTGTCGGATTCCGCCGCTTAGTTTAAGAGCTATGCTGG
AAACAGCATAGCAAGTTTAAATAAGGCTAGTCCGTTATCAACTTGAAAAAGTGGCACCGAGTCGGTGCTT
TTTTTCTCGAGTACTAGGATCCATTAGGCTTTCCCATGATTCCTTCATATTTGCATATACGATACAAGGC
TGTTAGAGAGATAATTGGAATTAATTTGACTGTAAACACAAAGATATTAGTACAAAATACGTGACGTAGA
AAGTAATAATTTCTTGGGTAGTTTGCAGTTTTAAAATTATGTTTTAAAATGGACTATCATATGCTTACCG
TAACTTGAAAGTATTTCGATTTCTTGGCTTTATATATCTTGTGGAAAGGACGAAACACCGCACGAACTCA
CACCGCGCGAGTTTAAGAGCTATGCTGGAAACAGCATAGCAAGTTTAAATAAGGCTAGTCCGTTATCAAC
TTGAAAAAGTGGCACCGAGTCGGTGCTTTTTTTCTCGAGTACTAGGATCCATTAGGCTTTCCCATGATTC
CTTCATATTTGCATATACGATACAAGGCTGTTAGAGAGATAATTGGAATTAATTTGACTGTAAACACAAA
GATATTAGTACAAAATACGTGACGTAGAAAGTAATAATTTCTTGGGTAGTTTGCAGTTTTAAAATTATGT
TTTAAAATGGACTATCATATGCTTACCGTAACTTGAAAGTATTTCGATTTCTTGGCTTTATATATCTTGT
GGAAAGGACGAAACACCGCGCTAGTACGCTCCTCTATAGTTTAAGAGCTATGCTGGAAACAGCATAGCAA
GTTTAAATAAGGCTAGTCCGTTATCAACTTGAAAAAGTGGCACCGAGTCGGTGCTTTTTTTCTCGAGTAC
TAGGATCCATTAGGCTTTCCCATGATTCCTTCATATTTGCATATACGATACAAGGCTGTTAGAGAGATAA
TTGGAATTAATTTGACTGTAAACACAAAGATATTAGTACAAAATACGTGACGTAGAAAGTAATAATTTCT
TGGGTAGTTTGCAGTTTTAAAATTATGTTTTAAAATGGACTATCATATGCTTACCGTAACTTGAAAGTAT
TTCGATTTCTTGGCTTTATATATCTTGTGGAAAGGACGAAACACCGTCGCGCTTGGGTTATACGCTGTTT
AAGAGCTATGCTGGAAACAGCATAGCAAGTTTAAATAAGGCTAGTCCGTTATCAACTTGAAAAAGTGGCA
CCGAGTCGGTGCTTTTTTTCTCGAGTACTAGGATCCATTAGGCTTTCCCATGATTCCTTCATATTTGCAT
ATACGATACAAGGCTGTTAGAGAGATAATTGGAATTAATTTGACTGTAAACACAAAGATATTAGTACAAA
ATACGTGACGTAGAAAGTAATAATTTCTTGGGTAGTTTGCAGTTTTAAAATTATGTTTTAAAATGGACTA
TCATATGCTTACCGTAACTTGAAAGTATTTCGATTTCTTGGCTTTATATATCTTGTGGAAAGGACGAAAC
ACCGCTATCTCGAGTGGTAATGCGGTTTAAGAGCTATGCTGGAAACAGCATAGCAAGTTTAAATAAGGCT
AGTCCGTTATCAACTTGAAAAAGTGGCACCGAGTCGGTGCTTTTTTTCTCGAGTACTAGGATCCATTAGG
CTTTCCCATGATTCCTTCATATTTGCATATACGATACAAGGCTGTTAGAGAGATAATTGGAATTAATTTG
ACTGTAAACACAAAGATATTAGTACAAAATACGTGACGTAGAAAGTAATAATTTCTTGGGTAGTTTGCAG
TTTTAAAATTATGTTTTAAAATGGACTATCATATGCTTACCGTAACTTGAAAGTATTTCGATTTCTTGGC
TTTATATATCTTGTGGAAAGGACGAAACACCGAATCGACTCGAACTTCGTGTGTTTAAGAGCTATGCTGG
AAACAGCATAGCAAGTTTAAATAAGGCTAGTCCGTTATCAACTTGAAAAAGTGGCACCGAGTCGGTGCTT
TTTTTCTCGAGTACTAGGATCCATTAGGCTTTCCCATGATTCCTTCATATTTGCATATACGATACAAGGC
TGTTAGAGAGATAATTGGAATTAATTTGACTGTAAACACAAAGATATTAGTACAAAATACGTGACGTAGA
AAGTAATAATTTCTTGGGTAGTTTGCAGTTTTAAAATTATGTTTTAAAATGGACTATCATATGCTTACCG
TAACTTGAAAGTATTTCGATTTCTTGGCTTTATATATCTTGTGGAAAGGACGAAACACCGCCCGATGGAC
TATACCGAACGTTTAAGAGCTATGCTGGAAACAGCATAGCAAGTTTAAATAAGGCTAGTCCGTTATCAAC
TTGAAAAAGTGGCACCGAGTCGGTGCTTTTTTTCTCGAGTACTAGGATCCATTAGGCTTTCCCATGATTC
CTTCATATTTGCATATACGATACAAGGCTGTTAGAGAGATAATTGGAATTAATTTGACTGTAAACACAAA
GATATTAGTACAAAATACGTGACGTAGAAAGTAATAATTTCTTGGGTAGTTTGCAGTTTTAAAATTATGT
TTTAAAATGGACTATCATATGCTTACCGTAACTTGAAAGTATTTCGATTTCTTGGCTTTATATATCTTGT
GGAAAGGACGAAACACCGTTTTTTTTCTAGAGGTACCCGTTACATAACTTACGGTAAATGGCCCGCCTGG
CTGACCGCCCAACGACCCCCGCCCATTGACGTCAATAGTAACGCCAATAGGGACTTTCCATTGACGTCAA
TGGGTGGAGTATTTACGGTAAACTGCCCACTTGGCAGTACATCAAGTGTATCATATGCCAAGTACGCCCC
CTATTGACGTCAATGACGGTAAATGGCCCGCCTGGCATTGTGCCCAGTACATGACCTTATGGGACTTTCC
TACTTGGCAGTACATCTACGTATTAGTCATCGCTATTACCATGGTCGAGGTGAGCCCCACGTTCTGCTTC
ACTCTCCCCATCTCCCCCCCCTCCCCACCCCCAATTTTGTATTTATTTATTTTTTAATTATTTTGTGCAG
CGATGGGGGCGGGGGGGGGGGGGGGGGCGCGCGCCRGGGGGGGGGGGGGGGGGSGGGGGGSGGGGSGGGG
SGRGGSGGRGAGGKGCGGCGGCAGCCAATCAGAGCGGCGCGCTCCGAAAGTTTCCTTTTATGGCGAGGCG
GCGGCGGCGGCGGCCCTATAAAAAGCGAAGCGCGCGGCGGGCGGGAGTCGCTGCGCGCTGCCTTCGCCCC
GTGCCCCGCTCCGCCGCCGCCTCGCGCCGCCCGCCCCGGCTCTGACTGACCGCGTTACTCCCACAGGTGA
GCGGGCGGGACGGCCCTTCTCCTCCGGGCTGTAATTAGCTGAGCAAGAGGTAAGGGTTTAAGGGATGGTT
GGTTGGTGGGGTATTAATGTTTAATTACCTGGAGCACCTGCCTGAAATCACTTTTTTTCAGGTTGGACCG
GTGCCACCATGGTGAGCAAGGGCGAGGAGGATAACATGGCCATCATCAAGGAGTTCATGCGCTTCAAGGT
GCACATGGAGGGCTCCGTGAACGGCCACGAGTTCGAGATCGAGGGCGAGGGCGAGGGCCGCCCCTACGAG
GGCACCCAGACCGCCAAGCTGAAGGTGACCAAGGGTGGCCCCCTGCCCTTCGCCTGGGACATCCTGTCCC
CTCAGTTCATGTACGGCTCCAAGGCCTACGTGAAGCACCCCGCCGACATCCCCGACTACTTGAAGCTGTC
CTTCCCCGAGGGCTTCAAGTGGGAGCGCGTGATGAACTTCGAGGACGGCGGCGTGGTGACCGTGACCCAG
GACTCCTCCCTGCAGGACGGCGAGTTCATCTACAAGGTGAAGCTGCGCGGCACCAACTTCCCCTCCGACG
GCCCCGTAATGCAGAAAAAGACCATGGGCTGGGAGGCCTCCTCCGAGCGGATGTACCCCGAGGACGGCGC
CCTGAAGGGCGAGATCAAGCAGAGGCTGAAGCTGAAGGACGGCGGCCACTACGACGCTGAGGTCAAGACC
ACCTACAAGGCCAAGAAGCCCGTGCAGCTGCCCGGCGCCTACAACGTCAACATCAAGTTGGACATCACCT
CCCACAACGAGGACTACACCATCGTGGAACAGTACGAACGCGCCGAGGGCCGCCACTCCACCGGCGGCAT
GGACGAGCTGTACAAGTAGGAATTCCTAGAGCTCGCTGATCAGCCTCGACTGTGCCTTCTAGTTGCCAGC
CATCTGTTGTTTGCCCCTCCCCCGTGCCTTCCTTGACCCTGGAAGGTGCCACTCCCACTGTCCTTTCCTA
ATAAAATGAGGAAATTGCATCGCATTGTCTGAGTAGGTGTCATTCTATTCTGGGGGGTGGGGTGGGGCAG
GACAGCAAGGGGGAGGATTGGGAAGAGAATAGCAGGCATGCTGGGGAGCGGCCGCGTCGACAATCAACCT
CTGGATTACAAAATTTGTGAAAGATTGACTGGTATTCTTAACTATGTTGCTCCTTTTACGCTATGTGGAT
ACGCTGCTTTAATGCCTTTGTATCATGCTATTGCTTCCCGTATGGCTTTCATTTTCTCCTCCTTGTATAA
ATCCTGGTTGCTGTCTCTTTATGAGGAGTTGTGGCCCGTTGTCAGGCAACGTGGCGTGGTGTGCACTGTG
TTTGCTGACGCAACCCCCACTGGTTGGGGCATTGCCACCACCTGTCAGCTCCTTTCCGGGACTTTCGCTT
TCCCCCTCCCTATTGCCACGGCGGAACTCATCGCCGCCTGCCTTGCCCGCTGCTGGACAGGGGCTCGGCT
GTTGGGCACTGACAATTCCGTGGTGTTGTCGGGGAAGCTGACGTCCTTTCCATGGCTGCTCGCCTGTGTT
GCCACCTGGATTCTGCGCGGGACGTCCTTCTGCTACGTCCCTTCGGCCCTCAATCCAGCGGACCTTCCTT
CCCGCGGCCTGCTGCCGGCTCTGCGGCCTCTTCCGCGTCTTCGCCTTCGCCCTCAGACGAGTCGGATCTC
CCTTTGGGCCGCCTCCCCGCCTGGAATTTCACCGGCGACCGATTCCTCCCGATAAGTAAATTACAGAAAA
GCTCAGGTTAAATGTAAGAGGATCTTAAATATTGATTTGGTTTTTGTCTTAATGGTGCCCGGCGTATTTA
TACGAACCATTAAATTTCACTAGACCGTTTGTAGTCAGTGGTGAACGCTGCATGACCCACGCTCTCAAAG
TGAGTTGTGTTGCTTTGCGGGAATCCAGCAGTCACATTAATGCTGGAAAAAGTTCAGGCAACTAGTGTAC
TTTGTAGCGGGGTCCGGGAGAGGCTGGGGTCTAGAGTGGCGATGGGACGAAAGTGTAAAGAAAGTTTTCG
GTGTGTGTGTGTGTGTGTGTGTGTGTGTGTGTGTGTGTGTAGGTAGGTAGGTAGAAACTGCATCCTCTGC
TTGTGTAAATTCGGTTACAAGTCTGTAACAGAGGTACTGAGATGTGACTGAGTCTCAAGGCCAGGCGATC
GGGATTCTGAAGAGGCATTTGCATAACTGAGCAAGAGTCTTTGCCCCACCCTTCCACGCCGACCCAAGAC
AAGGGGACAGCTCTGGGTGGGTCACCTGAAGGGCCAGGGGCCCGCCCACATCCCCGCCCACACCCACCTT
GAGCGCTTCTCATTGGGCATTCCAGCCTACCCAGCTCGGAGTTAGTTACTCCGTAAGTGTGGCCGGAACA
GAGTTCGTCCATCTAAAAAGGGAGGGGACCGGCGAACACATCTAGAGCCACCATGGGATCGGCCATTGAA
CAAGATGGATTGCACGCAGGTTCTCCGGCCGCTTGGGTGGAGAGGCTATTCGGCTATGACTGGGCACAAC
AGACAATCGGCTGCTCTGATGCCGCCGTGTTCCGGCTGTCAGCGCAGGGGCGCCCGGTTCTTTTTGTCAA
GACCGACCTGTCCGGTGCCCTGAATGAACTGCAGGACGAGGCAGCGCGGCTATCGTGGCTGGCCACGACG
GGCGTTCCTTGCGCAGCTGTGCTCGACGTTGTCACTGAAGCGGGAAGGGACTGGCTGCTATTGGGCGAAG
TGCCGGGGCAGGATCTCCTGTCATCTCACCTTGCTCCTGCCGAGAAAGTATCCATCATGGCTGATGCAAT
GCGGCGGCTGCATACGCTTGATCCGGCTACCTGCCCATTCGACCACCAAGCGAAACATCGCATCGAGCGA
GCACGTACTCGGATGGAAGCCGGTCTTGTCGATCAGGATGATCTGGACGAAGAGCATCAGGGGCTCGCGC
CAGCCGAACTGTTCGCCAGGCTCAAGGCGCGCATGCCCGACGGCGATGATCTCGTCGTGACCCATGGCGA
TGCCTGCTTGCCGAATATCATGGTGGAAAATGGCCGCTTTTCTGGATTCATCGACTGTGGCCGGCTGGGT
GTGGCGGACCGCTATCAGGACATAGCGTTGGCTACCCGTGATATTGCTGAAGAGCTTGGCGGCGAATGGG
CTGACCGCTTCCTCGTGCTTTACGGTATCGCCGCTCCCGATTCGCAGCGCATCGCCTTCTATCGCCTTCT
TGACGAGTTCTTCTGAAGAACTAACTAAACTTGTTTATTGCAGCTTATAATGGTTACAAATAAAGCAATA
GCATCACAAATTTCACAAATAAAGCATTTTTTTCACTGCATTCTAGTTGTGGTTTGTCCAAACTCATCAA
TGTATCTTATCATGTCTGGAATTGACTCAAATGATGTCAATTAGTCTATCAGAAGCTCATCTGGTCTCCC
TTCCGGGGGACAAGACATCCCTGTTTAATATTTAAACAGCAGTGTTCCCAAACTGGGTTCTTATATCCCT
TGCTCTGGTCAACCAGGTTGCAGGGTTTCCTGTCCTCACAGGAACGAAGTCCCTAAAGAAACAGTGGCAG
CCAGGTTTAGCCCCGGAATTGACTGGATTCCTTTTTTAGGGCCCATTGGTATGGCTTTTTCCCCGTATCC
CCCCAGGTGTCTGCAGGCTCAAAGAGCAGCGAGAAGCGTTCAGAGGAAAGCGATCCCGTGCCACCTTCCC
CGTGCCCGGGCTGTCCCCGCACGCTGCCGGCTCGGGGATGCGGGGGGAGCGCCGGACCGGAGCGGAGCCC
CGGGCGGCTCGCTGCTGCCCCCTAGCGGGGGAGGGACGTAATTACATCCCTGGGGGCTTTGGGGGGGGGC
TGTCCCTGATATCTATAACAAGAAAATATATATATAATAAGTTATCACGTAAGTAGAACATGAAATAACA
ATATAATTATCGTATGAGTTAAATCTTAAAAGTCACGTAAAAGATAATCATGCGTCATTTTGACTCACGC
GGTCGTTATAGTTCAAAATCAGTGACACTTACCGCATTGACAAGCACGCCTCACGGGAGCTCCAAGCGGC
GACTGAGATGTCCTAAATGCACAGCGACGGATTCGCGCTATTTAGAAAGAGAGAGCAATATTTCAAGAAT
GCATGCGTCAATTTTACGCAGACTATCTTTCTAGGGTTAATCTAGCTGCATCAGGATCATATCGTCGGGT
CTTTTTTCCGGCTCAGTCATCGCCCAAGCTGGCGCTATCTGGGCATCGGGGAGGAAGAAGCCCGTGCCTT
TTCCCGCGAGGTTGAAGCGGCATGGAAAGAGTTTGCCGAGGATGACTGCTGCTGCATTGACGTTGAGCGA
AAACGCACGTTTACCATGATGATTCGGGAAGGTGTGGCCATGCACGCCTTTAACGGTGAACTGTTCGTTC
AGGCCACCTGGGATACCAGTTCGTCGCGGCTTTTCCGGACACAGTTCCGGATGGTCAGCCCGAAGCGCAT
CAGCAACCCGAACAATACCGGCGACAGCCGGAACTGCCGTGCCGGTGTGCAGATTAATGACAGCGGTGCG
GCGCTGGGATATTACGTCAGCGAGGACGGGTATCCTGGCTGGATGCCGCAGAAATGGACATGGATACCCC
GTGAGTTACCCGGCGGGCGCGCTTGGCGTAATCATGGTCATAGCTGTTTCCTGTGTGAAATTGTTATCCG
CTCACAATTCCACACAACATACGAGCCGGAAGCATAAAGTGTAAAGCCTGGGGTGCCTAATGAGTGAGCT
AACTCACATTAATTGCGTTGCGCTCACTGCCCGCTTTCCAGTCGGGAAACCTGTCGTGCCAGCTGCATTA
ATGAATCGGCCAACGCGCGGGGAGAGGCGGTTTGCGTATTGGGCGCTCTTCCGCTTCCTCGCTCACTGAC
TCGCTGCGCTCGGTCGTTCGGCTGCGGCGAGCGGTATCAGCTCACTCAAAGGCGGTAATACGGTTATCCA
CAGAATCAGGGGATAACGCAGGAAAGAACATGTGAGCAAAAGGCCAGCAAAAGGCCAGGAACCGTAAAAA
GGCCGCGTTGCTGGCGTTTTTCCATAGGCTCCGCCCCCCTGACGAGCATCACAAAAATCGACGCTCAAGT
CAGAGGTGGCGAAACCCGACAGGACTATAAAGATACCAGGCGTTTCCCCCTGGAAGCTCCCTCGTGCGCT
CTCCTGTTCCGACCCTGCCGCTTACCGGATACCTGTCCGCCTTTCTCCCTTCGGGAAGCGTGGCGCTTTC
TCATAGCTCACGCTGTAGGTATCTCAGTTCGGTGTAGGTCGTTCGCTCCAAGCTGGGCTGTGTGCACGAA
CCCCCCGTTCAGCCCGACCGCTGCGCCTTATCCGGTAACTATCGTCTTGAGTCCAACCCGGTAAGACACG
ACTTATCGCCACTGGCAGCAGCCACTGGTAACAGGATTAGCAGAGCGAGGTATGTAGGCGGTGCTACAGA
GTTCTTGAAGTGGTGGCCTAACTACGGCTACACTAGAAGAACAGTATTTGGTATCTGCGCTCTGCTGAAG
CCAGTTACCTTCGGAAAAAGAGTTGGTAGCTCTTGATCCGGCAAACAAACCACCGCTGGTAGCGGTGGTT
TTTTTGTTTGCAAGCAGCAGATTACGCGCAGAAAAAAAGGATCTCAAGAAGATCCTTTGATCTTTTCTAC
GGGGTCTGACGCTCAGTGGAACGAAAACTCACGTTAAGGGATTTTGGTCATGAGATTATCAAAAAGGATC
TTCACCTAGATCCTTTTAAATTAAAAATGAAGTTTTAAATCAATCTAAAGTATATATGAGTAAACTTGGT
CTGACAGTTACCAATGCTTAATCAGTGAGGCACCTATCTCAGCGATCTGTCTATTTCGTTCATCCATAGT
TGCCTGACTCCCCGTCGTGTAGATAACTACGATACGGGAGGGCTTACCATCTGGCCCCAGTGCTGCAATG
ATACCGCGAGACCCACGCTCACCGGCTCCAGATTTATCAGCAATAAACCAGCCAGCCGGAAGGGCCGAGC
GCAGAAGTGGTCCTGCAACTTTATCCGCCTCCATCCAGTCTATTAATTGTTGCCGGGAAGCTAGAGTAAG
TAGTTCGCCAGTTAATAGTTTGCGCAACGTTGTTGCCATTGCTACAGGCATCGTGGTGTCACGCTCGTCG
TTTGGTATGGCTTCATTCAGCTCCGGTTCCCAACGATCAAGGCGAGTTACATGATCCCCCATGTTGTGCA
AAAAAGCGGTTAGCTCCTTCGGTCCTCCGATCGTTGTCAGAAGTAAGTTGGCCGCAGTGTTATCACTCAT
GGTTATGGCAGCACTGCATAATTCTCTTACTGTCATGCCATCCGTAAGATGCTTTTCTGTGACTGGTGAG
TACTCAACCAAGTCATTCTGAGAATAGTGTATGCGGCGACCGAGTTGCTCT
Features (pLannotate 1.2.2; 47 found; start..end, strand, type, name):
    258..362     -  promoter       AmpR promoter: bla
    415..843     -  rep_origin     f1 ori (sequence partly withheld): f1 bacteriophage origin of replication; arrow indicates direction of (+) strand synthesis
    848..1003    -  CDS            lacZα (fragment): LacZα fragment of β-galactosidase; lacZ fragment
   1005..1124    +  CDS            B (fragment): PORTL_LAMBD - Experimental evidence at protein level: Swiss-Prot protein existence level 1. Forms the portal vertex of the capsid (PubMed:6228056, PubMed:6232391). This portal plays critical roles in head assembly, genome packaging, neck/tail attachment, and genome ejection (Probable). The portal protein multimerizes as a single ring-shaped homododecamer arranged around a central channel (PubMed:6232391). Binds to the terminase subunits to form the packaging machine (PubMed:7799432). From Escherichia phage lambda (Bacteriophage lambda).
   1624..1741    +  misc_feature   cPPT/CTS: central polypurine tract and central termination sequence of HIV-1
   1866..1933    +  misc_RNA       tracrRNA (fragment): trans-activating CRISPR RNA for the Streptococcus pyogenes CRISPR/Cas9 system
   1965..2196    +  promoter       U6 promoter: RNA polymerase III promoter for human U6 snRNA
   2244..2311    +  misc_RNA       tracrRNA (fragment): trans-activating CRISPR RNA for the Streptococcus pyogenes CRISPR/Cas9 system
   2343..2574    +  promoter       U6 promoter: RNA polymerase III promoter for human U6 snRNA
   2622..2689    +  misc_RNA       tracrRNA (fragment): trans-activating CRISPR RNA for the Streptococcus pyogenes CRISPR/Cas9 system
   2721..2952    +  promoter       U6 promoter: RNA polymerase III promoter for human U6 snRNA
   3000..3067    +  misc_RNA       tracrRNA (fragment): trans-activating CRISPR RNA for the Streptococcus pyogenes CRISPR/Cas9 system
   3099..3330    +  promoter       U6 promoter: RNA polymerase III promoter for human U6 snRNA
   3378..3445    +  misc_RNA       tracrRNA (fragment): trans-activating CRISPR RNA for the Streptococcus pyogenes CRISPR/Cas9 system
   3477..3708    +  promoter       U6 promoter: RNA polymerase III promoter for human U6 snRNA
   3756..3823    +  misc_RNA       tracrRNA (fragment): trans-activating CRISPR RNA for the Streptococcus pyogenes CRISPR/Cas9 system
   3855..4086    +  promoter       U6 promoter: RNA polymerase III promoter for human U6 snRNA
   4134..4201    +  misc_RNA       tracrRNA (fragment): trans-activating CRISPR RNA for the Streptococcus pyogenes CRISPR/Cas9 system
   4233..4464    +  promoter       U6 promoter: RNA polymerase III promoter for human U6 snRNA
   4512..4579    +  misc_RNA       tracrRNA (fragment): trans-activating CRISPR RNA for the Streptococcus pyogenes CRISPR/Cas9 system
   4611..4842    +  promoter       U6 promoter: RNA polymerase III promoter for human U6 snRNA
   4890..4957    +  misc_RNA       tracrRNA (fragment): trans-activating CRISPR RNA for the Streptococcus pyogenes CRISPR/Cas9 system
   4989..5220    +  promoter       U6 promoter: RNA polymerase III promoter for human U6 snRNA
   5268..5335    +  misc_RNA       tracrRNA (fragment): trans-activating CRISPR RNA for the Streptococcus pyogenes CRISPR/Cas9 system
   5367..5598    +  promoter       U6 promoter: RNA polymerase III promoter for human U6 snRNA
   5646..5713    +  misc_RNA       tracrRNA (fragment): trans-activating CRISPR RNA for the Streptococcus pyogenes CRISPR/Cas9 system
   5745..5976    +  promoter       U6 promoter: RNA polymerase III promoter for human U6 snRNA
   6024..6091    +  misc_RNA       tracrRNA (fragment): trans-activating CRISPR RNA for the Streptococcus pyogenes CRISPR/Cas9 system
   6123..6354    +  promoter       U6 promoter: RNA polymerase III promoter for human U6 snRNA
   6402..6469    +  misc_RNA       tracrRNA (fragment): trans-activating CRISPR RNA for the Streptococcus pyogenes CRISPR/Cas9 system
   6501..6732    +  promoter       U6 promoter: RNA polymerase III promoter for human U6 snRNA
   6761..7046    +  enhancer       CMV enhancer: human cytomegalovirus immediate early enhancer; contains an 18-bp deletion relative to the standard CMV enhancer
   7048..7169    +  promoter       chicken β-actin promoter (fragment): contains a 21-bp deletion relative to the standard chicken β-actin promoter
   7327..7554    +  intron         hybrid intron: hybrid between chicken β-actin (CBA) and minute virus of mice (MMV) introns (Gray et al., 2011)
   7572..8279    +  CDS            mCherry: mCherry is a basic (constitutively fluorescent) red fluorescent protein published in 2004, derived from Discosoma sp.. It is reported to be a very rapidly-maturing monomer with low acid sensitivity.
   8313..8424    +  polyA_signal   bGH poly(A) signal: bovine growth hormone polyadenylation signal
   8535..9123    +  misc_feature   WPRE: woodchuck hepatitis virus posttranscriptional regulatory element
   9856..10659   +  CDS            NeoR/KanR: aminoglycoside phosphotransferase from Tn5; aph(3')-II (or nptII); confers resistance to neomycin, kanamycin, and G418 (Geneticin®)
  10671..10792   +  polyA_signal   SV40 poly(A) signal: SV40 polyadenylation signal
  10810..10902   +  ncRNA          G-CSF SLDE: Accession: RF00183 - G-CSF factor stem-loop destabilising element (SLDE)
  11599..12066   +  CDS            B (fragment): PORTL_LAMBD - Experimental evidence at protein level: Swiss-Prot protein existence level 1. Forms the portal vertex of the capsid (PubMed:6228056, PubMed:6232391). This portal plays critical roles in head assembly, genome packaging, neck/tail attachment, and genome ejection (Probable). The portal protein multimerizes as a single ring-shaped homododecamer arranged around a central channel (PubMed:6232391). Binds to the terminase subunits to form the packaging machine (PubMed:7799432). From Escherichia phage lambda (Bacteriophage lambda).
  12102..12124   -  protein_bind   lac operator (fragment): The lac repressor binds to the lac operator to inhibit transcription in E. coli. This inhibition can be relieved by adding lactose or isopropyl-β-D-thiogalactopyranoside (IPTG). lac repressor encoded by lacI
  12128..12158   -  promoter       lac promoter: promoter for the E. coli lac operon
  12173..12194   -  protein_bind   CAP binding site: CAP binding activates transcription in the presence of cAMP. E. coli catabolite activator protein
  12207..12299   -  CDS            lacI (fragment): lac repressor; lacI; The lac repressor binds to the lac operator to inhibit transcription in E. coli. This inhibition can be relieved by adding lactose or isopropyl-β-D-thiogalactopyranoside (IPTG).
  12482..13070   -  rep_origin     ori: high-copy-number ColE1/pMB1/pBR322/pUC origin of replication
  13241..257     -  CDS            AmpR (across the origin): β-lactamase; bla; confers resistance to ampicillin, carbenicillin, and related antibiotics
