[The description below was written by a language model from this plasmid's Addgene catalogue record and pLannotate feature annotations shown in this document.]
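Description:
The nontarget S. pyogenes scaffold CARGO array is a 13.8 kb mammalian CRISPR plasmid built on a piggyBac transposon backbone, intended for stable genomic integration of a multiplexed guide RNA array. The piggyBac terminal repeats themselves are not called out in the automated feature table. In bacteria it is maintained through a high-copy ColE1/pUC-type origin and selected with ampicillin via β-lactamase. An f1 origin and lacZα/lac promoter remnants from the cloning backbone are also present. The annotated lambda portal protein fragments flanking the cargo are probably incidental database matches rather than functional elements.

The payload is a tandem series of repeat units, each pairing a human U6 RNA polymerase III promoter with a Streptococcus pyogenes guide scaffold (annotated as tracrRNA fragments). The table lists 13 of each in a regular spacing of about 378 bp. The spacers themselves are not annotated, but the record describes them as nontargeting, so the array serves as a negative control matched in architecture to targeting CARGO arrays. No Cas9 or dCas9 coding sequence is annotated, so the effector must be supplied separately.

Downstream of the array, a CMV enhancer/chicken β-actin promoter with a hybrid intron drives mCherry, followed by a bGH polyadenylation signal, which provides a fluorescent marker for cells carrying the construct. A WPRE lies after this cassette. A NeoR/KanR gene with an SV40 poly(A) signal allows G418 selection of stable integrants, although its promoter is not annotated. A cPPT/CTS element also sits upstream of the array. The associated publication indicates use in systematic perturbation of retroviral LTRs in human cells.
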