Addgene plasmid #191319: nontarget S. pyogenes scaffold CARGO array
Purpose: Contains an array of nontargeting guide RNAs
Depositing lab: Joanna Wysocka. Depositing organization: Stanford University. Publication: Systematic perturbation of retroviral LTRs reveals widespread long-range effects on human gene regulation. Fuentes DR, Swigut T, Wysocka J. Elife. 2018 Aug 2;7. pii: 35989. doi: 10.7554/eLife.35989. PubMed 30070637.
Backbone
  Vector backbone: piggyBac
  Total vector size (bp): 13844
  Vector type: Mammalian Expression, CRISPR
  Selectable markers: Neomycin (select with G418)
Growth in bacteria
  Bacterial resistance: Ampicillin, 100 μg/mL
  Growth temperature: 30°C
  Growth strain: NEB Stable
  Copy number: High Copy
Gene/Insert
  Gene/Insert name: Array of guide RNAs
  gRNA/shRNA sequence: nontargeting
  Species: Synthetic; Streptococcus pyogenes
  Tag / fusion protein: mCherry
Terms and licenses: Academic/Nonprofit Terms; Industry Terms: Not Available to Industry
Depositor comments: This plasmid was cloned by Dr. Daniel Fuentes.
How to cite: nontarget S. pyogenes scaffold CARGO array was a gift from Joanna Wysocka (Addgene plasmid # 191319 ; http://n2t.net/addgene:191319 ; RRID:Addgene_191319)
